Addgene plasmid #11480: RCASBP-Y CHA
Depositing lab: William Pavan. Depositing organization: National Human Genome Research Institute (NHGRI). Publication: Generation of RCAS vectors useful for functional genomic analyses. Loftus SK, Larson DM, Watkins-Chow D, Church DM, Pavan WJ. DNA Res. 2001 Oct 31. 8(5):221-6. 10.1093/dnares/8.5.221 PubMed 11759842.
Backbone
  Vector backbone: RCASBP-Y
  Backbone size w/o insert (bp): 11600
  Vector type: Retroviral
Growth in bacteria
  Bacterial resistance: Chloramphenicol and Ampicillin, 25 & 100 μg/mL
  Growth temperature: 37°C
  Growth strain: DB3.1
  Growth instructions: Db3.1 cells due to presence of ccdB gene
  Copy number: Low Copy
Gene/Insert
  Gene/Insert name: Gateway ccdB reading frame cassette
  Insert size (bp): 2200
  Tag / fusion protein: HA (C terminal on backbone)
  Cloning method: Restriction Enzyme; 5′ cloning site NOT1 (unknown if destroyed); 3′ cloning site Swa1 (not destroyed)
  Sequencing primers: 5′ gagctgagctgactctgctggtggc; 3′ cagatacgcgtatatctggc
Terms and licenses: Academic/Nonprofit Terms; Industry Terms: Not Available to Industry
How to cite: RCASBP-Y CHA was a gift from William Pavan (Addgene plasmid # 11480 ; http://n2t.net/addgene:11480 ; RRID:Addgene_11480)
