[The description below was written by a language model from this plasmid's Addgene catalogue record and pLannotate feature annotations shown in this document.]
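Description:
RCASBP-Y CHA is a Gateway destination version of the RCASBP-Y replication-competent avian retroviral vector, derived from Rous sarcoma virus. The annotated sequence (about 13.4 kb) contains a complete proviral arrangement. RSV enhancer/promoter elements, corresponding to the LTR regions, sit at both ends, each followed by a primer binding site. Between them lie intact gag-pol and env open reading frames, so the virus supplies its own structural and enzymatic functions and can spread through permissive avian cells or cells engineered to carry the appropriate receptor. Direct repeat (dr1) elements, which contribute to viral RNA handling, are also annotated.

Downstream of env, in the position normally used for a passenger gene, is the roughly 2.2 kb Gateway reading frame cassette. It was cloned between NotI and SwaI sites and is flanked by attR1 and attR2. The cassette carries a chloramphenicol resistance gene and the ccdB gyrase toxin, along with a ccdA fragment. An LR recombination with an entry clone replaces this cassette with the gene of interest, and ccdB counterselects against unrecombined vector. For the same reason, the empty plasmid has to be maintained in a ccdB-tolerant strain such as DB3.1. According to the catalogue entry, the backbone supplies a C-terminal HA tag so that inserted open reading frames are expressed as HA fusions, although the tag itself is not annotated in the feature table.

The bacterial portion is pBR322-like, with AmpR, a ColE1-type origin, bom and rop, and remnants of the tetracycline resistance gene. This is consistent with the recorded low copy number and with dual ampicillin/chloramphenicol selection. The vector was made for functional genomic studies that need rapid transfer of cDNAs into RCAS.
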