Features (pLannotate 1.2.2; 25 found; start..end, strand, type, name):
     55..129     +  ncRNA          RSV PBS: Accession: RF00467 - Rous sarcoma virus (RSV) primer binding site (PBS)
    372..5186    +  CDS            gag-pol: POL_RSVSB - Experimental evidence at protein level: Swiss-Prot protein existence level 1. [Integrase]: Catalyzes viral DNA integration into the host chromosome, by performing a series of DNA cutting and joining reactions (PubMed:9218451). This recombination event is an essential step in the viral replication cycle. Has a strong preference for using the 3'-OH at the viral DNA end as a nucleophile. From Rous sarcoma virus (strain Schmidt-Ruppin B) (RSV-SRB).
   5071..6879    +  CDS            env: ENV_RSVSA - Experimental evidence at protein level: Swiss-Prot protein existence level 1. The transmembrane protein (TM) acts as a class I viral fusion protein. Under the current model, the protein has at least 3 conformational states: pre-fusion native state, pre-hairpin intermediate state, and post-fusion hairpin state. During viral and target cell membrane fusion, the coiled coil regions (heptad repeats) assume a trimer-of-hairpins structure, positioning the fusion peptide in close proximity to the C-terminal region of the ectodomain. The formation of this structure appears to drive apposit
   7048..7172    +  protein_bind   attR1: mutant version of attR; recombination site for the Gateway® LR reaction LR Clonase™
   7197..7227    +  promoter       lac UV5 promoter: E. coli lac promoter with an "up" mutation
   7251..7280    +  promoter       cat promoter (fragment): promoter of the E. coli cat gene encoding chloramphenicol acetyltransferase
   7281..7960    +  CDS            CmR (fragment): chloramphenicol acetyltransferase confers resistance to chloramphenicol
   8117..8275    +  CDS            ccdA (fragment): CCDA_ECO57 - Also known as H, letA. Experimental evidence at protein level: Swiss-Prot protein existence level 1. Antitoxin component of a type II toxin-antitoxin (TA) system which inhibits the post-segregational killing (PSK) of plasmid-free cells, also referred to as a plasmid addiction system. Binds to and blocks the activity of CcdB; will also remove bound CcdB protein from the CcdB-GyrA complex by forming a CcdA-CcdB complex, a process termed rejuvenation. Functions as a transcriptional corepressor for the ccdAB operon, repression also requires CcdB (By similarity). From Escherichia coli
   8280..8584    +  CDS            ccdB: CcdB, a bacterial toxin that poisons DNA gyrase; ccdB; Plasmids containing the ccdB gene cannot be propagated in standard E. coli strains.
   8625..8749    -  protein_bind   attR2: mutant version of attR; recombination site for the Gateway® LR reaction LR Clonase™
   8806..8900    +  ncRNA          Retro dr1: Accession: RF00214 - Retrovirus direct repeat 1 (dr1)
   8936..9197    +  promoter       RSV promoter: Rous sarcoma virus enhancer/promoter
   9219..9293    +  ncRNA          RSV PBS: Accession: RF00467 - Rous sarcoma virus (RSV) primer binding site (PBS)
   9420..9714    -  CDS            TcR (fragment): tetracycline efflux protein; tet; confers resistance to tetracycline
   9797..9819    -  protein_bind   lac operator (fragment): The lac repressor binds to the lac operator to inhibit transcription in E. coli. This inhibition can be relieved by adding lactose or isopropyl-β-D-thiogalactopyranoside (IPTG). lac repressor encoded by lacI
   9823..9853    -  promoter       lac UV5 promoter: E. coli lac promoter with an "up" mutation
   9982..10086   +  promoter       AmpR promoter: bla
  10087..10947   +  CDS            AmpR: β-lactamase; bla; confers resistance to ampicillin, carbenicillin, and related antibiotics
  11118..11706   +  rep_origin     ori: high-copy-number ColE1/pMB1/pBR322/pUC origin of replication
  11892..12032   -  misc_feature   bom: basis of mobility region from pBR322
  12134..12325   -  CDS            rop: Rop protein, which maintains plasmids at low copy number; rop
  12329..12724   +  CDS            YPB1_ECOLX: Protein predicted: Swiss-Prot protein existence level 4. From Escherichia coli.
  12966..13035   -  CDS            TcR (fragment): tetracycline efflux protein; tet; confers resistance to tetracycline
  13040..13134   +  ncRNA          Retro dr1: Accession: RF00214 - Retrovirus direct repeat 1 (dr1)
  13170..33      +  promoter       RSV promoter (across the origin): Rous sarcoma virus enhancer/promoter
>Addgene plasmid #11480 | RCASBP-Y CHA | depositor full sequence | sequence record 6965 | Author sequence
GCCATTTGACCATTCACCACATTGGTGTGCACCTGGGTTGATGGCCGGACCGTTGATTCCCTGACGACTA
CGAGCACCTGCATGAAGCAGAAGGCTTCATTTGGTGACCCCGACGTGATAGTTAGGGAATAGTGGTCGGC
CACAGACGGCGTGGCGATCCTGTCTCCATCCGTCTCGTCTATCGGGAGGCGAGTTCGATGACCCTGGTGG
AGGGGGCTGCGGCTTAGGGAGGCAGAAGCTGAGTACCGTCGGAGGGAGCTCCAGGGCCCGGAGCGACTGA
CCCCTGCCGAGAACTCAGAGGGTCGTCGGAAGACGGAGAGTGAGCCCGACGACCACCCCAGGCACGTCTT
TGGTCGGCCTGCGGATCAAGCATGGAAGCCGTCATTAAGGTGATTTCGTCCGCGTGTAAAACCTATTGCG
GGAAAATCTCTCCTTCTAAGAAGGAAATAGGGGCCATGTTGTCCCTGTTACAAAAGGAAGGGTTGCTTAT
GTCTCCCTCAGATTTATATTCTCCGGGGTCCTGGGATCCCATCACTGCGGCGCTCTCCCAGCGGGCAATG
GTACTTGGAAAATCGGGAGAGTTAAAAACCTGGGGATTGGTTTTGGGGGCATTGAAGGCGGCTCGAGAGG
AACAGGTTACATCTGAGCAAGCAAAGTTTTGGTTGGGATTAGGGGGAGGGAGGGTCTCTCCCCCAGGTCC
GGAGTGCATCGAGAAACCAGCTACGGAGCGGCGAATCGACAAAGGGGAGGAGGTGGGAGAAACAACTGTG
CAGCGAGATGCGAAGATGGCGCCAGAGGAAGCGGCCACACCTAAAACCGTTGGCACATCCTGCTATCATT
GCGGAACAGCTGTTGGCTGCAATTGCGCCACCGCCACAGCCTCGGCCCCTCCTCCCCCTTATGTGGGGAG
TGGTTTGTATCCTTCCCTGGCGGGGGTGGGAGAGCAGCAGGGCCAGGGAGATAACACGTCTCGGGGGGCG
GAGCAGCCAAGGGAGGAGCCAGGGCACGCGGGTCAGGCCCCTGGGCCGGCCCTGACTGACTGGGCAAGGG
TAAGGGAGGAGCTTGCGAGTACTGGTCCGCCCGTGGTGGCCATGCCTGTAGTGATTAAGACAGAGGGACC
CGCCTGGACCCCTCTGGAGCCAAAATTGATCACAAGACTGGCTGATACGGTCAGGACCAAGGGCTTACGA
TCCCCGATCACTATGGCAGAAGTGGAAGCGCTCATGTCCTCCCCGTTGCTGCCGCATGACGTCACGAATC
TAATGAGAGTGATTTTAGGACCTGCCCCATATGCCTTATGGATGGACGCTTGGGGAGTCCAACTCCAGAC
GGTTATAGCGGCAGCCACTCGCGACCCCCGACACCCAGCGAACGGTCAAGGGCGGGGGGAACGGACTAAC
TTGGATCGATTAAAGGGCTTAGCTGATGGGATGGTGGGCAACCCACAGGGTCAGGCCGCATTATTAAGAC
CGGGGGAATTGGTTGCTATTACGGCGTCGGCTCTCCAGGCGTTTAGAGAAGTTGCCCGGCTGGCGGAACC
TGCAGGTCCATGGGCGGACATCACGCAGGGACCATCTGAGTCCTTTGTTGATTTTGCCAATCGGCTTATA
AAGGCGGTTGAGGGGTCAGATCTCCCGCCTTCCGCGCGGGCTCCGGTGATCATTGACTGCTTTAGGCAGA
AGTCACAGCCAGATATTCAGCAGCTTATACGGGCAGCACCCTCCACGCTGACCACCCCAGGAGAGATAAT
CAAATATGTGCTAGACAGGCAGAAGATTGCCCCTCTTACGGATCAAGGCATAGCCGCGGCCATGTCGTCT
GCTATCCAGCCCTTAGTTATGGCAGTAGTCAATAGAGAGAGGGATGGACAAACTGGGTCGGGTGGTCGTG
CCCGAGGGCTCTGCTACACTTGTGGATCCCCGGGACATTATCAGGCACAGTGCCCGAAAAAACGAAAGTC
AGGAAACAGCCGTGAGCGATGTCAGCTGTGTGACGGGATGGGACACAACGCTAAACAGTGTAGGAAGCGG
GATGGCAACCAGGGCCAACGCCCAGGAAGAGGTCTCTCTTCGGGGCCGTGGCCCGGCCCTGAGCAGCCTG
CCGTCTCGTTAGCGATGACAATGGAACATAAAGATCGCCCCTTGGTTAGGGTCATTCTGACTAACACTGG
GAGTCATCCAGTCAAACAACGTTCGGTGTATATCACCGCGCTGTTGGACTCCGGAGCGGACATCACTATT
ATTTCGGAGGAGGATTGGCCTACTGATTGGCCGGTGGTGGACACCGCGAACCCACAGATCCATGGCATAG
GAGGGGGAATTCCCATGCGAAAATCCCGGGATATGATAGAGGTGGGGGTTATTAACCGAGACGGGTCGTT
GGAGCGACCCCTGCTCCTCTTCCCCGCAGTCGCTATGGTTAGAGGGAGTATCCTAGGAAGAGATTGTCTG
CAGGGCCTAGGGCTCCGCTTGACAAATTTATAGGGAGGGCCACTGTTCTTACTGTTGCGCTACATCTGGC
TATTCCGCTCAAATGGAAGTCAGACCGCACGCCTGTGTGGATTGACCAGTGGCCCCTTCCTGAAGGTAAA
CTTGTAGCGCTAACGCAATTAGTGGAAAAAGAATTACAGTTAGGACATATAGAGCCCTCACTTAGTTGTT
GGAACACACCTGTTTTTCGTGATCCGGAAGGCTTCCGGGTCTTATCGCTTATTGCATGATTTGCGCGCTG
TTAACGCCAAGCTTGTCCCTTTTGGGGCCGTCCAACAGGGGGCGCCAGTTCTCTCCGCGCTCCCGCGTGG
CTGGCCCCTGATGGTCCTAGACCTCAAGGATTGCTTCTTTTCTATCCCTCTTGCGGAACAAGATCGCGAA
GCTTTTGCATTTACGCTCCCCTCTGTGAATAACCAGGCCCCCGCTCGAAGATTCCAATGGAAGGTCTTGC
CCCAAGGGATGACCTGTTCTCCCACTATCTGTCAGTTGGTAGTGGGTCAGGTGCTCGAGCCCTTGCGACT
CAAGCACCCAGCTCTGCGCATGTTGCATTATATGGACGATCTTTTGCTAGCCGCCTCAAGTCATGATGGG
TTGGAAGCGGCAGGGAAGGAGGTTATCGGTACATTGGAAAGAGCCGGGTTCACTATTTCGCCGGATAAGA
TCCAGAGGGAGCCCGGAGTACAATATCTTGGGTACAAGTTAGGCAGTACGTATGTAGCACCCGTAGGCTT
GGTAGCAGAACCCAGGATAGCCACCTTGTGGGATGTTCAAAAGCTGGTGGGGTCACTTCAGTGGCTTCGC
CCAGCGTTAGGGATCCCGCCACGACTGATGGGTCCCTTTTATGAGCAGTTACGAGGGTCAGATCCTAACG
AGGCGAGGGAATGGAATCTAGACATGAAAATGGCCTGGAGAGAGATCGTACAGCTTAGCACTACTGCTGC
CTTGGAACGATGGGACCCTGCCCAGCCTCTGGAAGGAGCGGTCGCTAGATGTGAACAGGGGGCAATAGGG
GTCCTGGGACAGGGACTGTCCACACACCCAAGGCCATGTTTGTGGTTATTCTCCACCCAACCCACCAAGG
CGTTTACTGCTTGGTTAGAAGTGCTCACCCTTTTGATTACTAAGCTACGCGCTTCGGCAGTGCGAACCTT
TGGCAAGGAGGTTGATATCCTCCTGTTGCCTGCATGCTTCCGGGAGGACCTTCCGCTCCCGGAGGGGATC
CTGTTAGCACTTAGGGGGTTTGCAGGAAAAATCAGGAGTAGTGACACGCCATCTATTTTTGACATTGCGC
GTCCACTGCATGTTTCTCTGAAAGTGAGGGTTACCGACCACCCTGTGCCGGGACCCACTGTCTTTACCGA
CGCCTCCTCAAGCACCCATAAAGGGGTGGTAGTCTGGAGGGAGGGCCCAAGGTGGGAGATAAAAGAAATA
GTTGATTTGGGGGCAAGTGTACAACAACTGGAGGCACGCGCTGTGGCCATGGCACTTCTGCTGTGGCCGA
CAACGCCCACTAATGTAGTGACTGACTCTGCGTTTGTTGCGAAAATGTTACTCAAGATGGGACAGGAGGG
AGTCCCGTCTACAGCGGCAGCTTTTATTTTAGAGGATGCGTTAAGCCAAAGGTCAGCCATGGCCGCCGTT
CTCCACGTGCGGAGTCATTCTGAAGTGCCAGGGTTTTTCACAGAAGGAAATGACGTGGCAGATAGCCAAG
CCACCTTTCAAGCGTATCCCTTGAGAGAGGCTAAAGATCTTCATACCGCTCTCCATATTGGACCCCGCGC
GCTATCCAAAGCGTGTAATATATCTATGCAGCAGGCTAGGGAGGTTGTTCAGACCTGCCCGCATTGTAAT
TCAGCCCCTGCGTTGGAGGCCGGGGTAAACCCTAGGGGTTTGGGACCCCTACAGATATGGCAGACAGACT
TTACGCTTGAGCCTAGAATGGCTCCCCGTTCCTGGCTCGCTGTTACTGTGGACACCGCCTCATCAGCGAT
AGTCGTAACTCAGCATGGCCGTGTTACATCGGTTGCTGCACAACATCATTGGGCCACGGCTATCGCCGTT
TTGGGAAGACCAAAGGCCATAAAAACAGATAACGGGTCCTGCTTCACGTCTAGATCCACGCGGGAGTGGC
TCGCGAGATGGGGGATAGCACACACCACCGGGATTCCGGGAAATTCCCAGGGTCAAGCTATGGTAGAGCG
GGCCAACCGGCTCCTGAAAGATAAGATCCGTGTGCTTGCGGAGGGGGACGGCTTTATGAAAAGAATCCCC
GCCAGCAAACAGGGGGAACTACTAGCCAAGGCAATGTATGCCCTCAATCACTTTGAGCGTGGTGAAAACA
CAAAAACACCGGTACAAAAACACTGGAGACCTACCGTTCTTACAGAAGGACCCCCGGTTAAAATACGAAT
AGAGACAGGGGAGTGGGAAAAAGGATGGAACGTGCTGGTCTGGGGACGAGGTTATGCCGCTGTGAAAAAC
AGGGACACTGATAAGGTTATTTGGGTACCCTCTCGGAAAGTTAAACCGGATGTCACCCAAAAGGATGAGG
TGACTAAGAAAGATGAGGCGAGCCCTCTTTTTGCAGGCATTTCTGACTGGATACCCTGGGAAGACGAGCA
AGAAGGACTCCAAGGAGAAACCGCTAGCAACAAGCAAGAAAGACCCGGAGAAGACACCCTTGCTGCCAAC
GAGAGTTAATTATATTCTCATTATTGGTGTCCTGGTCTTGTGTGAGGTTACGGGGGTAAGAGCTGATGTC
CACTTACTCGAGCAGCCAGGGAACCTTTGGATTACATGGGCCAACCGTACAGGCCAAACGGATTTTTGCC
TCTCTACACAGTCAGCCACCTCCCCTTTTCAAACATGTTTGATAGGTATCCCGTCCCCTATTTCCGAGGG
TGATTTTAAGGGATATGTTTCTGATACAAATTGCACCACCTTGGGAACTGATCGGTTAGTCTCGTCAGCC
GACTTTACTGGCGGACCTGACAACAGTACCACCCTCACTTATCGGAAGGTCTCATGCTTGTTGTTAAAGC
TGAATGTCTCTATGTGGGATGAGCCACCTGAACTACAGCTGTTAGGTTCCCAGTCTCTCCCTAACATTAC
TAATATTGCTCAGATTTCCGGTATAACCGGGGGATGCGTAGGCTTCAGACCACAAGGGGTTCCTTGGTAT
CTAGGTTGGTCTAGACAGGAGGCCACGCGGTTTCTCCTTAGACACCCCTCTTTCTCTAAATCCACGGAAC
CGTTTACAGTGGTGACAGCGGATAGGCACAATCTTTTTATGGGGAGTGAGTACTGCGGTGCATATGGCTA
CAGATTTTGGAACATGTATAACTGCTCACAGGTGGGGCGGCAGTACCGCTGTGGTAATGCGCGCACGCCC
CGCACGGGTCTTCCTGAAATCCAGTGTACAAGGAGAGGAGGCAAATGGGTTAATCAATCACAGGAAATTA
ATGAGTCGGAGCCGTTCAGCTTTACGGTGAACTGTACAGCTAGTAGTTTGGGTAATGCCAGTGGGTGTTG
CGGAAAAGCAGGCACGATTCTCCCGGGAAAGTGGGTCGACAGCACACAAGGTAGTTTCACCAAACCAAAA
GCGCTACCACCCGCAATTTTCCTCATTTGTGGGGATCGCGCATGGCAAGGAATTCCCAGTCGTCCGGTAG
GGGGCCCCTGCTATTTAGGCAAGCTTACCATGTTAGCACCTAAGCATACAGATATTCTCAAGGTGCTTGT
CAATTCATCGCGGACAGGTATAAGACGTAAACGAAGCACCTCACACCTGGATGATACATGCTCAGATGAA
GTGCAGCTTTGGGGTCCTACAGCAAGAATCTTTGCATCTATCCTAGCCCCGGGGGTAGCAGCTGCGCAAG
CCTTAAGAGAAATTGAGAGACTAGCCTGTTGGTCCGTTAAACAGGCTAACTTGACAACATCACTCCTCGG
GGACTTATTGGATGATGTCACGAGTATTCGACACGCGGTCCTGCAGAACCGAGCGGCTATTGACTTCTTG
CTCCTAGCTCACGGCCATGGCTGTGAGGACGTTGCCGGAATGTGCTGTTTCAATTTGAGTGATCAGAGTG
AGTCTATACAGAAGAAGTTCCAGCTAATGAAGGAACATGTCAATAAGATCGGCGTGGATAGCGACCTAAT
TGGAAGTTGGCTGCGAGGACTATTCGGGGGAATAGGAGAATGGGCCGTTCATTTGCTGAAAGGACTGCTT
TTGGGGCTTGTAGTTATTTTGTTGCTAGTAGTGTGCCTGCCTTGCCTTTTGCAAATGTTATGCGGTAATA
GGAGAAAGATGATTAATAACTCCATCAGCTACCACACGGAATATAAGAAGCTGCAAAAGGCCTGTGGGCA
GCCTGAAAGCAGAATAGTATAAGGCAGTACATGGGTGGTGGTATAGCGCTTGCGAGTCCATCGAGCAAGG
CAGGAAAGACAGCTATTGGTAATTGTGAAATACGCTTTTGTCTGTGTGCTGCAGGAGCTGAGCTGACTCT
GCTGGTGGCCTCGCGTACCACTGTGGCATCGGCGGCCGCGTTTATCAACAAGTTTGTACAAAAAAGCTGA
ACGAGAAACGTAAAATGATATAAATATCAATATATTAAATTAGATTTTGCATAAAAAACAGACTACATAA
TACTGTAAAACACAACATATCCAGTCACTATGGCGGCCGCATTAGGCACCCCAGGCTTTACACTTTATGC
TTCCGGCTCGTATAATGTGTGGATTTTGAGTTAGGATCCGTCGAGATTTTCAGGAGCTAAGGAAGCTAAA
ATGGAGAAAAAAATCACTGGATATACCACCGTTGATATATCCCAATGGCATCGTAAAGAACATTTTGAGG
CATTTCAGTCAGTTGCTCAATGTACCTATAACCAGACCGTTCAGCTGGATATTACGGCCTTTTTAAAGAC
CGTAAAGAAAAATAAGCACAAGTTTTATCCGGCCTTTATTCACATTCTTGCCCGCCTGATGAATGCTCAT
CCGGAATTCCGTATGGCAATGAAAGACGGTGAGCTGGTGATATGGGATAGTGTTCACCCTTGTTACACCG
TTTTCCATGAGCAAACTGAAACGTTTTCATCGCTCTGGAGTGAATACCACGACGATTTCCGGCAGTTTCT
ACACATATATTCGCAAGATGTGGCGTGTTACGGTGAAAACCTGGCCTATTTCCCTAAGGGTTTATTGAGA
ATATGTTTTTCGTCTCAGCCAATCCTGGGTGAGTTTCACCAGTTTTGATTTAAACGTGGCCAATATGGAC
AACTTCTTCGCCCCCGTTTTCACCATGGGCAAATATTATACGCAAGGCGACAAGGTGCTGATGCCGCTGG
CGATTCAGGTTCATCATGCCGTTTGTGATGGCTTCCATGTCGGCAGAATGCTTAATGAATTACAACAGTA
CTGCGATGAGTGGCAGGGCGGGGCGTAAACGCGTGGATCCGGCTTACTAAAAGCCAGATAACAGTATGCG
TATTTGCGCGCTGATTTTTGCGGTATAAGAATATATACTGATATGTATACCCGAAGTATGTCAAAAAGAG
GTATGCTATGAAGCAGCGTATTACAGTGACAGTTGACAGCGACAGCTATCAGTTGCTCAAGGCATATATG
ATGTCAATATCTCCGGTCTGGTAAGCACAACCATGCAGAATGAAGCCCGTCGTCTGCGTGCCGAACGCTG
GAAAGCGGAAAATCAGGAAGGGATGGCTGAGGTCGCCCGGTTTATTGAAATGAACGGCTCTTTTGCTGAC
GAGAACAGGGGCTGGTGAAATGCAGTTTAAGGTTTACACCTATAAAAGAGAGAGCGTTATCGTCTGTTTG
TGGATGTACAGAGTGATATTATTGACACGCCCGGGCGACGGATGGTGATCCCCCTGGCCAGTGCACGTCT
GCTGTCAGATAAAGTCTCCCGTGAACTTTACCCGGTGGTGCATATCGGGGATGAAAGCTGGCGCATGATG
ACCACCGATATGGCCAGTGTGCCGGTCTCCGTTATCGGGGAAGAAGTGGCTGATCTCAGCCACCGCGAAA
ATGACATCAAAAACGCCATTAACCTGATGTTCTGGGGAATATAAATGTCAGGCTCCCTTATACACAGCCA
GTCTGCAGGTCGACCATAGTGACTGGATATGTTGTGTTTTACAGTATTATGTAGTCTGTTTTTTATGCAA
AATCTAATTTAATATATTGATATTTATATCATTTTACGTTTCTCGTTCAGCTTTCTTGTACAAAGTGGTG
ATAAACTCCTACCCTTATGACGTGCCAGATTATGCCTGAATTTAAATATCGATGCGATGTACGGGCCAGA
TATACGCGTATCTGAGGGGACTAGGGTGTGTTTAGGCGAAAAGCGGGGCTTCGGTTGTACGCGGTTAGGA
GTCCCCTTAGGATATAGTAGTTTCGCTTTTGCATAGGGAGGGGGAAATGTAGTCTTATGCAATACTCTTG
TAGTCTTGCAACATGGTAACGATGAGTTAGCAACATGCCTTACAAGGAGAGAAAAAGCACCGTGCATGCC
GATTGGTGGAAGTAAGGTGGTACGATCGTGCCTTATTAGGAAGGCAACAGACGGGTCTGACATGGATTGG
ACGAACCACTGAATTCCGCATTGCAGAGATATTGTATTTAAGTGCCTAGCTCGATACAATAAACGCCATT
TGACCATTCACCACATTGGTGTGCACCTGGGTTGATGGCCGGACCGTTGATTCCCTGACGACTACGAGCA
CCTGCATGAAGCAGAAGGCTTCATTTGGTGACCCCGACGTGATAGTTAGGGAATAGTGGTCGGCCACAGA
CGGCGTGGCGATCCTGTCTCCATCCGTCTCGTCTATCGGGAGGCGAGTTCGATGACCCTGGTGGAGGGGG
CTGCGGCTTAGGGAGGCAGAAGCTGAGTACCGTCGGAGGGGATCCACAGGACGGGTGTGGTCGCCATGAT
CGCGTAGTCGATAGTGGCTCCAAGTAGCGAAGCGAGCAGGACTGGGCGGCGGCCAAAGCGGTCGGACAGT
GCTCCGAGAACGGGTGCGCATAGAAATTGCATCAACGCATATAGCGCTAGCAGCACGCCATAGTGACTGG
CGATGCTGTCGGAATGGACGATATCCCGCAAGAGGCCCGGCAGTACCGGCATAACCAAGCCTATGCCTAC
AGCATCCAGGGTGACGGTGCCGAGGATGACGATGAGCGCATTGTTAGATTTCATACACGGTGCCTGACTG
CGTTAGCAATTTAACTGTGATAAACTACCGCATTAAAGCTTCCAAACTTGGCTGTTTCCTGTGTGAAATT
GTTATCCGCTCACAATTCCACACATTATACGAGCCGGAAGCATAAAGTGTAAAACCTGGGGTGCCTAATG
AGTGAGAATTCTTGAAGACGAAAGGGCCTCGTGATACGCCTATTTTTATAGGTTAATGTCATGATAATAA
TGGTTTCTTAGACGTCAGGTGGCACTTTTCGGGGAAATGTGCGCGGAACCCCTATTTGTTTATTTTTCTA
AATACATTCAAATATGTATCCGCTCATGAGACAATAACCCTGATAAATGCTTCAATAATATTGAAAAAGG
AAGAGTATGAGTATTCAACATTTCCGTGTCGCCCTTATTCCCTTTTTTGCGGCATTTTGCCTTCCTGTTT
TTGCTCACCCAGAAACGCTGGTGAAAGTAAAAGATGCTGAAGATCAGTTGGGTGCACGAGTGGGTTACAT
CGAACTGGATCTCAACAGCGGTAAGATCCTTGAGAGTTTTCGCCCCGAAGAACGTTTTCCAATGATGAGC
ACTTTTAAAGTTCTGCTATGTGGCGCGGTATTATCCCGTGTTGACGCCGGGCAAGAGCAACTCGGTCGCC
GCATACACTATTCTCAGAATGACTTGGTTGAGTACTCACCAGTCACAGAAAAGCATCTTACGGATGGCAT
GACAGTAAGAGAATTATGCAGTGCTGCCATAACCATGAGTGATAACACTGCGGCCAACTTACTTCTGACA
ACGATCGGAGGACCGAAGGAGCTAACCGCTTTTTTGCACAACATGGGGGATCATGTAACTCGCCTTGATC
GTTGGGAACCGGAGCTGAATGAAGCCATACCAAACGACGAGCGTGACACCACGATGCCTGCAGCAATGGC
AACAACGTTGCGCAAACTATTAACTGGCGAACTACTTACTCTAGCTTCCCGGCAACAATTAATAGACTGG
ATGGAGGCGGATAAAGTTGCAGGACCACTTCTGCGCTCGGCCCTTCCGGCTGGCTGGTTTATTGCTGATA
AATCTGGAGCCGGTGAGCGTGGGTCTCGCGGTATCATTGCAGCACTGGGGCCAGATGGTAAGCCCTCCCG
TATCGTAGTTATCTACACGACGGGGAGTCAGGCAACTATGGATGAACGAAATAGACAGATCGCTGAGATA
GGTGCCTCACTGATTAAGCATTGGTAACTGTCAGACCAAGTTTACTCATATATACTTTAGATTGATTTAA
AACTTCATTTTTAATTTAAAAGGATCTAGGTGAAGATCCTTTTTGATAATCTCATGACCAAAATCCCTTA
ACGTGAGTTTTCGTTCCACTGAGCGTCAGACCCCGTAGAAAAGATCAAAGGATCTTCTTGAGATCCTTTT
TTTCTGCGCGTAATCTGCTGCTTGCAAACAAAAAAACCACCGCTACCAGCGGTGGTTTGTTTGCCGGATC
AAGAGCTACCAACTCTTTTTCCGAAGGTAACTGGCTTCAGCAGAGCGCAGATACCAAATACTGTCCTTCT
AGTGTAGCCGTAGTTAGGCCACCACTTCAAGAACTCTGTAGCACCGCCTACATACCTCGCTCTGCTAATC
CTGTTACCAGTGGCTGCTGCCAGTGGCGATAAGTCGTGTCTTACCGGGTTGGACTCAAGACGATAGTTAC
CGGATAAGGCGCAGCGGTCGGGCTGAACGGGGGGTTCGTGCACACAGCCCAGCTTGGAGCGAACGACCTA
CACCGAACTGAGATACCTACAGCGTGAGCTATGAGAAAGCGCCACGCTTCCCGAAGGGAGAAAGGCGGAC
AGGTATCCGGTAAGCGGCAGGGTCGGAACAGGAGAGCGCACGAGGGAGCTTCCAGGGGGAAACGCCTGGT
ATCTTTATAGTCCTGTCGGGTTTCGCCACCTCTGACTTGAGCGTCGATTTTTGTGATGCTCGTCAGGGGG
GCGGAGCCTATGGAAAAACGCCAGCAACGCGGCCTTTTTACGGTTCCTGGCCTTTTGCTGGCCTTTTGCT
CACATGTTCTTTCCTGCGTTATCCCCTGATTCTGTGGATAACCGTATTACCGCCTTTGAGTGAGCTGATA
CCGCTCGCCGCAGCCGAACGACCGAGCGCAGCGAGTCAGTGAGCGAGGAAGCGGAAGAGCGCCTGATGCG
GTATTTTCTCCTTACGCATCTGTGCGGTATTTCACACCGCATATGGTGCACTCTCAGTACAATCTGCTCT
GATGCCGCATAGTTAAGCCAGTATACACTCCGCTATCGCTACGTGACTGGGTCATGGCTGCGCCCCGACA
CCCGCCAACACCCGCTGACGCGCCCTGACGGGCTTGTCTGCTCCCGGCATCCGCTTACAGACAAGCTGTG
ACCGTCTCCGGGAGCTGCATGTGTCAGAGGTTTTCACCGTCATCACCGAAACGCGCGAGGCAGCTGCGGT
AAAGCTCATCAGCGTGGTCGTGAAGCGATTCACAGATGTCTGCCTGTTCATCCGCGTCCAGCTCGTTGAG
TTTCTCCAGAAGCGTTAATGTCTGGCTTCTGATAAAGCGGGCCATGTTAAGGGCGGTTTTTTCCTGTTTG
GTCACTTGATGCCTCCGTGTAAGGGGGAATTTCTGTTCATGGGGGTAATGATACCGATGAAACGAGAGAG
GATGCTCACGATACGGGTTACTGATGATGAACATGCCCGGTTACTGGAACGTTGTGAGGGTAAACAACTG
GCGGTATGGATGCGGCGGGACCAGAGAAAAATCACTCAGGGTCAATGCCAGCGCTTCGTTAATACAGATG
TAGGTGTTCCACAGGGTAGCCAGCAGCATCCTGCGATGCAGATCCGGAACATAATGGTGCAGGGCGCTGA
CTTCCGCGTTTCCAGACTTTACGAAACACGGAAACCGAAGACCATTCATGTTGTTGCTCAGGTCGCAGAC
GTTTTGCAGCAGCAGTCGCTTCACGTTCGCTCGCGTATCGGTGATTCATTCTGCTAACCAGTAAGGCAAC
CCCGCCAGCCTAGCCGGGTCCTCAACGACAGGAGCACGATCATGCGCACCCGTGGCCAGGACCCAACGCT
GCCCGAGATGCGCCGCGTGCGGCTGCTGGAGATGGCGGACGCGATGGATATGTTCTGCCAAGGGTTGGTT
TGCGCATTCACAGTTCTCCGCAAGAATTGATTGGCTCCAATTCTTGGAGTGGTGAATCCGTTAGCGAGGT
GCCGCCGGCTTCCATTCAGGTCGAGGTGGCCCGGCTCCATGCACCGCGACGCAACGCGGGGAGGCAGACA
AGGTATAGGGCGGCGATGCGATGTACGGGCCAGATATACGCGTATCTGAGGGGACTAGGGTGTGTTTAGG
CGAAAAGCGGGGCTTCGGTTGTACGCGGTTAGGAGTCCCCTTAGGATATAGTAGTTTCGCTTTTGCATAG
GGAGGGGGAAATGTAGTCTTATGCAATACTCTTGTAGTCTTGCAACATGGTAACGATGAGTTAGCAACAT
GCCTTACAAGGAGAGAAAAAGCACCGTGCATGCCGATTGGTGGAAGTAAGGTGGTACGATCGTGCCTTAT
TAGGAAGGCAACAGACGGGTCTGACATGGATTGGACGAACCACTGAATTCCGCATTGCAGAGATATTGTA
TTTAAGTGCCTAGCTCGATACAATAAAC
