>Addgene plasmid #11480 | RCASBP-Y CHA | addgene partial sequence | sequence record 18249 | RCAS-F 5'-ACATGGGTGGTGGTATAGCGCTTGCG-3'
GCTATTGGTATTGTGAATACGCTTTTGTCTGTGTGCTGCAGGAGCTGAGCTGACTCTGCTGGTGGCCTCG
CGTACCACTGTGGCATCGGCGGCCGCGTTTATCACAAGTTTGTACAAAAAAGCTGAACGAGAAACGTAAA
ATGATATAAATATCAATATATTAAATTAGATTTTGCATAAAAAACAGACTACATAATACTGTAAAACACA
ACATATCCAGTCACTATGGCGGCCGCATTAGGCACCCCAGGCTTTACACTTTATGCTTCCGGCTCGTATA
ATGTGTGGATTTTGAGTTAGGATCCGTCGAGATTTTCAGGAGCTAAGGAAGCTAAAATGGAGAAAAAAAT
CACTGGATATACCACCGTTGATATATCCCAATGGCATCGTAAAGAACATTTTGAGGCATTTCAGTCAGTT
GCTCAATGTACCTATAACCAGACCGTTCAGCTGGATATTACGGCCTTTTTAAAGACCGTAAAGAAAAATA
AGCACAAGTTTTATCCGGCCTTTATTCACATTCTTGCCCGCCTGATGAATGCTCATCCGGAATTCCGTAT
GGCAATGAAAGACGGTGAGCTGGTGATATGGGATAGTGTTCACCCTTGTTACACCGTTTTCCATGAGCAA
ACTGAAACGTTTTCATCGCTCTGGAGTGAATACCA
